Addgene plasmid #103849: pC0039-CMV-dPspCas13b-GS-ADAR2DD(E488Q)
Purpose: dPspCas13b-ADAR2DD(E488Q) fusion that can be used to selectively edit adenosine to inosine in RNA molecules when used in conjuction with a guide RNA.
Depositing lab: Feng Zhang. Depositing organization: Broad Institute. Publication: RNA editing with CRISPR-Cas13. Cox DBT, Gootenberg JS, Abudayyeh OO, Franklin B, Kellner MJ, Joung J, Zhang F. Science. 2017 Oct 25. pii: eaaq0180. doi: 10.1126/science.aaq0180. PubMed 29070703.
Backbone
  Vector backbone: pcDNA3.1
  Backbone size w/o insert (bp): 5428
  Total vector size (bp): 9846
  Vector type: Mammalian Expression, CRISPR
Growth in bacteria
  Bacterial resistance: Ampicillin, 100 μg/mL
  Growth temperature: 37°C
  Growth strain: DH5alpha
  Copy number: High Copy
Gene/Insert 1
  Gene/Insert name: PspCas13b
  Species: Prevotella sp. P5-125
  Insert size (bp): 3270
  Mutation: Changed histidne 133 to alanine and histidine 1058 to alanine to remove RNAse activity.
  GenBank ID: WP_044065294
  Promoter: CMV
  Tag / fusion protein: HIV NES (C terminal on insert)
  Cloning method: Gibson Cloning
  Sequencing primers: 5′ cgcaaatgggcggtaggcgtg
Gene/Insert 2
  Gene/Insert name: huADAR2DD (alt name: human ADAR2 deaminase domain)
  Species: H. sapiens (human)
  Insert size (bp): 1158
  Mutation: Only the deaminase domain (AA 276-702 are expressed). Glutamate 488 is mutated to glutamine.
  Entrez Gene: ADARB1 (a.k.a. ADAR2, DRABA2, DRADA2, NEDHYMS, RED1)
  Promoter: CMV
  Tag / fusion protein: GS (N terminal on insert)
  Cloning method: Gibson Cloning
  Sequencing primers: 5′ TGGGCAGCGACATCGTGTCCAAAGAGGAT
Terms and licenses: Academic/Nonprofit Terms; Industry Terms: Not Available to Industry
Depositor comments: Benchling link: https://benchling.com/s/seq-arzpsupZEzGu3ghBDhtv
How to cite: pC0039-CMV-dPspCas13b-GS-ADAR2DD(E488Q) was a gift from Feng Zhang (Addgene plasmid # 103849 ; http://n2t.net/addgene:103849 ; RRID:Addgene_103849)
