[The description below was written by a language model from this plasmid's Addgene catalogue record and pLannotate feature annotations shown in this document.]
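Description:
pC0039-CMV-dPspCas13b-GS-ADAR2DD(E488Q) is a mammalian expression plasmid of about 9.8 kb built on the pcDNA3.1 backbone. It is propagated in E. coli from a high-copy ColE1/pUC-type origin under ampicillin selection (AmpR with its bla promoter). An f1 origin is also present. The backbone carries an SV40 promoter-driven neomycin phosphotransferase cassette with an SV40 poly(A) signal, which would allow G418 selection of transfected mammalian cells. The short ble, lacI, lac promoter/operator, bom and HIV LTR matches in the annotation appear to be backbone remnants or short-homology hits rather than functional modules.

The payload is a single open reading frame expressed from the CMV enhancer/promoter, with a T7 promoter just upstream of the coding region, and terminated by the bGH polyadenylation signal. It encodes Cas13b from Prevotella sp. P5-125 carrying the H133A and H1058A substitutions that abolish its RNase activity. This is followed by a C-terminal HIV nuclear export signal and a GS linker, then the human ADAR2 (ADARB1) deaminase domain, residues 276–702, with the E488Q mutation.

The automated annotation does not label the Cas13b region, leaving an unannotated gap of roughly 3.3 kb after the T7 promoter. It identifies the deaminase domain by homology to the rat orthologue, although the catalogue gives the species as human. The depositor and sequencing-derived records show the same feature set, differ by only a few bases in length, and start at different positions on the circle.

When co-delivered with a guide RNA, which this plasmid does not encode, the catalytically dead Cas13b directs the deaminase to a chosen transcript for site-selective adenosine-to-inosine RNA editing.
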