Features (pLannotate 1.2.2; 20 found; start..end, strand, type, name):
     28..80      -  misc_feature   bom (fragment): basis of mobility region from pBR322
    235..614     +  enhancer       CMV enhancer: human cytomegalovirus immediate early enhancer
    615..818     +  promoter       CMV promoter: human cytomegalovirus (CMV) immediate early promoter
    814..847     +  LTR            5' LTR (truncated) (fragment): truncated 5' long terminal repeat (LTR) from HIV-1
    863..881     +  promoter       T7 promoter: promoter for bacteriophage T7 RNA polymerase
   4223..5392    +  CDS            Adarb1 (fragment): RED1_RAT - Also known as Red1. Experimental evidence at protein level: Swiss-Prot protein existence level 1. Catalyzes the hydrolytic deamination of adenosine to inosine in double-stranded RNA (dsRNA) referred to as A-to-I RNA editing. This may affect gene expression and function in a number of ways that include mRNA translation by changing codons and hence the amino acid sequence of proteins; pre-mRNA splicing by altering splice site recognition sequences; RNA stability by changing sequences involved in nuclease recognition; genetic stability in the case of RNA virus genomes by changing seque
   5446..5670    +  polyA_signal   bGH poly(A) signal: bovine growth hormone polyadenylation signal
   5674..5695    +  promoter       SV40 promoter (fragment): SV40 enhancer and early promoter
   5716..6144    +  rep_origin     f1 ori (sequence partly withheld): f1 bacteriophage origin of replication; arrow indicates direction of (+) strand synthesis
   6158..6487    +  promoter       SV40 promoter: SV40 enhancer and early promoter
   6554..7345    +  CDS            neo: KKA2_KLEPN - Also known as kan, nptII. Experimental evidence at protein level: Swiss-Prot protein existence level 1. Resistance to kanamycin, neomycin, paromomycin, ribostamycin, butirosin and gentamicin B. From Klebsiella pneumoniae.
   7369..7527    +  CDS            ble (fragment): BLE_KLEPN - Experimental evidence at protein level: Swiss-Prot protein existence level 1. Binding protein with a strong affinity to the bleomycin family of antibiotics. Binds to CL990; an antimitotic-antibiotic compound. From Klebsiella pneumoniae.
   7522..7643    +  polyA_signal   SV40 poly(A) signal: SV40 polyadenylation signal
   7716..7732    -  protein_bind   lac operator: The lac repressor binds to the lac operator to inhibit transcription in E. coli. This inhibition can be relieved by adding lactose or isopropyl-β-D-thiogalactopyranoside (IPTG). lac repressor encoded by lacI
   7740..7770    -  promoter       lac promoter: promoter for the E. coli lac operon
   7785..7806    -  protein_bind   CAP binding site: CAP binding activates transcription in the presence of cAMP. E. coli catabolite activator protein
   7819..7911    -  CDS            lacI (fragment): lac repressor; lacI; The lac repressor binds to the lac operator to inhibit transcription in E. coli. This inhibition can be relieved by adding lactose or isopropyl-β-D-thiogalactopyranoside (IPTG).
   8094..8679    -  rep_origin     ori: high-copy-number ColE1/pMB1/pBR322/pUC origin of replication
   8850..9710    -  CDS            AmpR: β-lactamase; bla; confers resistance to ampicillin, carbenicillin, and related antibiotics
   9711..9815    -  promoter       AmpR promoter: bla
>Addgene plasmid #103849 | pC0039-CMV-dPspCas13b-GS-ADAR2DD(E488Q) | depositor full sequence | sequence record 196802 | pC0039-CMV-dPspCas13b-GS-ADAR2DD(E488Q) sequence 9846 bps
GACGGATCGGGAGATCTCCCGATCCCCTATGGTGCACTCTCAGTACAATCTGCTCTGATGCCGCATAGTT
AAGCCAGTATCTGCTCCCTGCTTGTGTGTTGGAGGTCGCTGAGTAGTGCGCGAGCAAAATTTAAGCTACA
ACAAGGCAAGGCTTGACCGACAATTGCATGAAGAATCTGCTTAGGGTTAGGCGTTTTGCGCTGCTTCGCG
ATGTACGGGCCAGATATACGCGTTGACATTGATTATTGACTAGTTATTAATAGTAATCAATTACGGGGTC
ATTAGTTCATAGCCCATATATGGAGTTCCGCGTTACATAACTTACGGTAAATGGCCCGCCTGGCTGACCG
CCCAACGACCCCCGCCCATTGACGTCAATAATGACGTATGTTCCCATAGTAACGCCAATAGGGACTTTCC
ATTGACGTCAATGGGTGGAGTATTTACGGTAAACTGCCCACTTGGCAGTACATCAAGTGTATCATATGCC
AAGTACGCCCCCTATTGACGTCAATGACGGTAAATGGCCCGCCTGGCATTATGCCCAGTACATGACCTTA
TGGGACTTTCCTACTTGGCAGTACATCTACGTATTAGTCATCGCTATTACCATGGTGATGCGGTTTTGGC
AGTACATCAATGGGCGTGGATAGCGGTTTGACTCACGGGGATTTCCAAGTCTCCACCCCATTGACGTCAA
TGGGAGTTTGTTTTGGCACCAAAATCAACGGGACTTTCCAAAATGTCGTAACAACTCCGCCCCATTGACG
CAAATGGGCGGTAGGCGTGTACGGTGGGAGGTCTATATAAGCAGAGCTCTCTGGCTAACTAGAGAACCCA
CTGCTTACTGGCTTATCGAAATTAATACGACTCACTATAGGGAGACCCAAGCTGGCTAGCGTTTAAACTT
AAGCTTGCCACCATGAACATCCCCGCTCTGGTGGAAAACCAGAAGAAGTACTTTGGCACCTACAGCGTGA
TGGCCATGCTGAACGCTCAGACCGTGCTGGACCACATCCAGAAGGTGGCCGATATTGAGGGCGAGCAGAA
CGAGAACAACGAGAATCTGTGGTTTCACCCCGTGATGAGCCACCTGTACAACGCCAAGAACGGCTACGAC
AAGCAGCCCGAGAAAACCATGTTCATCATCGAGCGGCTGCAGAGCTACTTCCCATTCCTGAAGATCATGG
CCGAGAACCAGAGAGAGTACAGCAACGGCAAGTACAAGCAGAACCGCGTGGAAGTGAACAGCAACGACAT
CTTCGAGGTGCTGAAGCGCGCCTTCGGCGTGCTGAAGATGTACAGGGACCTGACCAACGCATACAAGACC
TACGAGGAAAAGCTGAACGACGGCTGCGAGTTCCTGACCAGCACAGAGCAACCTCTGAGCGGCATGATCA
ACAACTACTACACAGTGGCCCTGCGGAACATGAACGAGAGATACGGCTACAAGACAGAGGACCTGGCCTT
CATCCAGGACAAGCGGTTCAAGTTCGTGAAGGACGCCTACGGCAAGAAAAAGTCCCAAGTGAATACCGGA
TTCTTCCTGAGCCTGCAGGACTACAACGGCGACACACAGAAGAAGCTGCACCTGAGCGGAGTGGGAATCG
CCCTGCTGATCTGCCTGTTCCTGGACAAGCAGTACATCAACATCTTTCTGAGCAGGCTGCCCATCTTCTC
CAGCTACAATGCCCAGAGCGAGGAACGGCGGATCATCATCAGATCCTTCGGCATCAACAGCATCAAGCTG
CCCAAGGACCGGATCCACAGCGAGAAGTCCAACAAGAGCGTGGCCATGGATATGCTCAACGAAGTGAAGC
GGTGCCCCGACGAGCTGTTCACAACACTGTCTGCCGAGAAGCAGTCCCGGTTCAGAATCATCAGCGACGA
CCACAATGAAGTGCTGATGAAGCGGAGCAGCGACAGATTCGTGCCTCTGCTGCTGCAGTATATCGATTAC
GGCAAGCTGTTCGACCACATCAGGTTCCACGTGAACATGGGCAAGCTGAGATACCTGCTGAAGGCCGACA
AGACCTGCATCGACGGCCAGACCAGAGTCAGAGTGATCGAGCAGCCCCTGAACGGCTTCGGCAGACTGGA
AGAGGCCGAGACAATGCGGAAGCAAGAGAACGGCACCTTCGGCAACAGCGGCATCCGGATCAGAGACTTC
GAGAACATGAAGCGGGACGACGCCAATCCTGCCAACTATCCCTACATCGTGGACACCTACACACACTACA
TCCTGGAAAACAACAAGGTCGAGATGTTTATCAACGACAAAGAGGACAGCGCCCCACTGCTGCCCGTGAT
CGAGGATGATAGATACGTGGTCAAGACAATCCCCAGCTGCCGGATGAGCACCCTGGAAATTCCAGCCATG
GCCTTCCACATGTTTCTGTTCGGCAGCAAGAAAACCGAGAAGCTGATCGTGGACGTGCACAACCGGTACA
AGAGACTGTTCCAGGCCATGCAGAAAGAAGAAGTGACCGCCGAGAATATCGCCAGCTTCGGAATCGCCGA
GAGCGACCTGCCTCAGAAGATCCTGGATCTGATCAGCGGCAATGCCCACGGCAAGGATGTGGACGCCTTC
ATCAGACTGACCGTGGACGACATGCTGACCGACACCGAGCGGAGAATCAAGAGATTCAAGGACGACCGGA
AGTCCATTCGGAGCGCCGACAACAAGATGGGAAAGAGAGGCTTCAAGCAGATCTCCACAGGCAAGCTGGC
CGACTTCCTGGCCAAGGACATCGTGCTGTTTCAGCCCAGCGTGAACGATGGCGAGAACAAGATCACCGGC
CTGAACTACCGGATCATGCAGAGCGCCATTGCCGTGTACGATAGCGGCGACGATTACGAGGCCAAGCAGC
AGTTCAAGCTGATGTTCGAGAAGGCCCGGCTGATCGGCAAGGGCACAACAGAGCCTCATCCATTTCTGTA
CAAGGTGTTCGCCCGCAGCATCCCCGCCAATGCCGTCGAGTTCTACGAGCGCTACCTGATCGAGCGGAAG
TTCTACCTGACCGGCCTGTCCAACGAGATCAAGAAAGGCAACAGAGTGGATGTGCCCTTCATCCGGCGGG
ACCAGAACAAGTGGAAAACACCCGCCATGAAGACCCTGGGCAGAATCTACAGCGAGGATCTGCCCGTGGA
ACTGCCCAGACAGATGTTCGACAATGAGATCAAGTCCCACCTGAAGTCCCTGCCACAGATGGAAGGCATC
GACTTCAACAATGCCAACGTGACCTATCTGATCGCCGAGTACATGAAGAGAGTGCTGGACGACGACTTCC
AGACCTTCTACCAGTGGAACCGCAACTACCGGTACATGGACATGCTTAAGGGCGAGTACGACAGAAAGGG
CTCCCTGCAGCACTGCTTCACCAGCGTGGAAGAGAGAGAAGGCCTCTGGAAAGAGCGGGCCTCCAGAACA
GAGCGGTACAGAAAGCAGGCCAGCAACAAGATCCGCAGCAACCGGCAGATGAGAAACGCCAGCAGCGAAG
AGATCGAGACAATCCTGGATAAGCGGCTGAGCAACAGCCGGAACGAGTACCAGAAAAGCGAGAAAGTGAT
CCGGCGCTACAGAGTGCAGGATGCCCTGCTGTTTCTGCTGGCCAAAAAGACCCTGACCGAACTGGCCGAT
TTCGACGGCGAGAGGTTCAAACTGAAAGAAATCATGCCCGACGCCGAGAAGGGAATCCTGAGCGAGATCA
TGCCCATGAGCTTCACCTTCGAGAAAGGCGGCAAGAAGTACACCATCACCAGCGAGGGCATGAAGCTGAA
GAACTACGGCGACTTCTTTGTGCTGGCTAGCGACAAGAGGATCGGCAACCTGCTGGAACTCGTGGGCAGC
GACATCGTGTCCAAAGAGGATATCATGGAAGAGTTCAACAAATACGACCAGTGCAGGCCCGAGATCAGCT
CCATCGTGTTCAACCTGGAAAAGTGGGCCTTCGACACATACCCCGAGCTGTCTGCCAGAGTGGACCGGGA
AGAGAAGGTGGACTTCAAGAGCATCCTGAAAATCCTGCTGAACAACAAGAACATCAACAAAGAGCAGAGC
GACATCCTGCGGAAGATCCGGAACGCCTTCGATGCAAACAATTACCCCGACAAAGGCGTGGTGGAAATCA
AGGCCCTGCCTGAGATCGCCATGAGCATCAAGAAGGCCTTTGGGGAGTACGCCATCATGAAGGGAAGCCT
GCAGCTGCCTCCACTTGAAAGACTGACACTGGGATCCCAGCTGCATTTACCGCAGGTTTTAGCTGACGCT
GTCTCACGCCTGGTCCTGGGTAAGTTTGGTGACCTGACCGACAACTTCTCCTCCCCTCACGCTCGCAGAA
AAGTGCTGGCTGGAGTCGTCATGACAACAGGCACAGATGTTAAAGATGCCAAGGTGATAAGTGTTTCTAC
AGGAACAAAATGTATTAATGGTGAATACATGAGTGATCGTGGCCTTGCATTAAATGACTGCCATGCAGAA
ATAATATCTCGGAGATCCTTGCTCAGATTTCTTTATACACAACTTGAGCTTTACTTAAATAACAAAGATG
ATCAAAAAAGATCCATCTTTCAGAAATCAGAGCGAGGGGGGTTTAGGCTGAAGGAGAATGTCCAGTTTCA
TCTGTACATCAGCACCTCTCCCTGTGGAGATGCCAGAATCTTCTCACCACATGAGCCAATCCTGGAAGAA
CCAGCAGATAGACACCCAAATCGTAAAGCAAGAGGACAGCTACGGACCAAAATAGAGTCTGGTCAGGGGA
CGATTCCAGTGCGCTCCAATGCGAGCATCCAAACGTGGGACGGGGTGCTGCAAGGGGAGCGGCTGCTCAC
CATGTCCTGCAGTGACAAGATTGCACGCTGGAACGTGGTGGGCATCCAGGGATCACTGCTCAGCATTTTC
GTGGAGCCCATTTACTTCTCGAGCATCATCCTGGGCAGCCTTTACCACGGGGACCACCTTTCCAGGGCCA
TGTACCAGCGGATCTCCAACATAGAGGACCTGCCACCTCTCTACACCCTCAACAAGCCTTTGCTCAGTGG
CATCAGCAATGCAGAAGCACGGCAGCCAGGGAAGGCCCCCAACTTCAGTGTCAACTGGACGGTAGGCGAC
TCCGCTATTGAGGTCATCAACGCCACGACTGGGAAGGATGAGCTGGGCCGCGCGTCCCGCCTGTGTAAGC
ACGCGTTGTACTGTCGCTGGATGCGTGTGCACGGCAAGGTTCCCTCCCACTTACTACGCTCCAAGATTAC
CAAGCCCAACGTGTACCATGAGTCCAAGCTGGCGGCAAAGGAGTACCAGGCCGCCAAGGCGCGTCTGTTC
ACAGCCTTCATCAAGGCGGGGCTGGGGGCCTGGGTGGAGAAGCCCACCGAGCAGGACCAGTTCTCACTCA
CGTAAGCGGCCGCTCGAGTCTAGAGGGCCCGTTTAAACCCGCTGATCAGCCTCGACTGTGCCTTCTAGTT
GCCAGCCATCTGTTGTTTGCCCCTCCCCCGTGCCTTCCTTGACCCTGGAAGGTGCCACTCCCACTGTCCT
TTCCTAATAAAATGAGGAAATTGCATCGCATTGTCTGAGTAGGTGTCATTCTATTCTGGGGGGTGGGGTG
GGGCAGGACAGCAAGGGGGAGGATTGGGAAGACAATAGCAGGCATGCTGGGGATGCGGTGGGCTCTATGG
CTTCTGAGGCGGAAAGAACCAGCTGGGGCTCTAGGGGGTATCCCC
[124 nt withheld, positions 5716-5839]
C
[91 nt withheld, positions 5841-5931]
A
[49 nt withheld, positions 5933-5981]
CCTTTGACGTTGGAGTCCACGTTCTTT
[37 nt withheld, positions 6009-6045]
ACCCTATCTCGGTCTATTCTTTTGATTTATAAGGGATTTTGCCGATTTCGGCCTATTGGTTAAAAAATGA
GCTGATTTAACAAAAATTTAACGCGAATTAATTCTGTGGAATGTGTGTCAGTTAGGGTGTGGAAAGTCCC
CAGGCTCCCCAGCAGGCAGAAGTATGCAAAGCATGCATCTCAATTAGTCAGCAACCAGGTGTGGAAAGTC
CCCAGGCTCCCCAGCAGGCAGAAGTATGCAAAGCATGCATCTCAATTAGTCAGCAACCATAGTCCCGCCC
CTAACTCCGCCCATCCCGCCCCTAACTCCGCCCAGTTCCGCCCATTCTCCGCCCCATGGCTGACTAATTT
TTTTTATTTATGCAGAGGCCGAGGCCGCCTCTGCCTCTGAGCTATTCCAGAAGTAGTGAGGAGGCTTTTT
TGGAGGCCTAGGCTTTTGCAAAAAGCTCCCGGGAGCTTGTATATCCATTTTCGGATCTGATCAAGAGACA
GGATGAGGATCGTTTCGCATGATTGAACAAGATGGATTGCACGCAGGTTCTCCGGCCGCTTGGGTGGAGA
GGCTATTCGGCTATGACTGGGCACAACAGACAATCGGCTGCTCTGATGCCGCCGTGTTCCGGCTGTCAGC
GCAGGGGCGCCCGGTTCTTTTTGTCAAGACCGACCTGTCCGGTGCCCTGAATGAACTGCAGGACGAGGCA
GCGCGGCTATCGTGGCTGGCCACGACGGGCGTTCCTTGCGCAGCTGTGCTCGACGTTGTCACTGAAGCGG
GAAGGGACTGGCTGCTATTGGGCGAAGTGCCGGGGCAGGATCTCCTGTCATCTCACCTTGCTCCTGCCGA
GAAAGTATCCATCATGGCTGATGCAATGCGGCGGCTGCATACGCTTGATCCGGCTACCTGCCCATTCGAC
CACCAAGCGAAACATCGCATCGAGCGAGCACGTACTCGGATGGAAGCCGGTCTTGTCGATCAGGATGATC
TGGACGAAGAGCATCAGGGGCTCGCGCCAGCCGAACTGTTCGCCAGGCTCAAGGCGCGCATGCCCGACGG
CGAGGATCTCGTCGTGACCCATGGCGATGCCTGCTTGCCGAATATCATGGTGGAAAATGGCCGCTTTTCT
GGATTCATCGACTGTGGCCGGCTGGGTGTGGCGGACCGCTATCAGGACATAGCGTTGGCTACCCGTGATA
TTGCTGAAGAGCTTGGCGGCGAATGGGCTGACCGCTTCCTCGTGCTTTACGGTATCGCCGCTCCCGATTC
GCAGCGCATCGCCTTCTATCGCCTTCTTGACGAGTTCTTCTGAGCGGGACTCTGGGGTTCGAAATGACCG
ACCAAGCGACGCCCAACCTGCCATCACGAGATTTCGATTCCACCGCCGCCTTCTATGAAAGGTTGGGCTT
CGGAATCGTTTTCCGGGACGCCGGCTGGATGATCCTCCAGCGCGGGGATCTCATGCTGGAGTTCTTCGCC
CACCCCAACTTGTTTATTGCAGCTTATAATGGTTACAAATAAAGCAATAGCATCACAAATTTCACAAATA
AAGCATTTTTTTCACTGCATTCTAGTTGTGGTTTGTCCAAACTCATCAATGTATCTTATCATGTCTGTAT
ACCGTCGACCTCTAGCTAGAGCTTGGCGTAATCATGGTCATAGCTGTTTCCTGTGTGAAATTGTTATCCG
CTCACAATTCCACACAACATACGAGCCGGAAGCATAAAGTGTAAAGCCTGGGGTGCCTAATGAGTGAGCT
AACTCACATTAATTGCGTTGCGCTCACTGCCCGCTTTCCAGTCGGGAAACCTGTCGTGCCAGCTGCATTA
ATGAATCGGCCAACGCGCGGGGAGAGGCGGTTTGCGTATTGGGCGCTCTTCCGCTTCCTCGCTCACTGAC
TCGCTGCGCTCGGTCGTTCGGCTGCGGCGAGCGGTATCAGCTCACTCAAAGGCGGTAATACGGTTATCCA
CAGAATCAGGGGATAACGCAGGAAAGAACATGTGAGCAAAAGGCCAGCAAAAGGCCAGGAACCGTAAAAA
GGCCGCGTTGCTGGCGTTTTTCCATAGGCTCCGCCCCCCTGACGAGCATCACAAAAATCGACGCTCAAGT
CAGAGGTGGCGAAACCCGACAGGACTATAAAGATACCAGGCGTTTCCCCCTGGAAGCTCCCTCGTGCGCT
CTCCTGTTCCGACCCTGCCGCTTACCGGATACCTGTCCGCCTTTCTCCCTTCGGGAAGCGTGGCGCTTTC
TCATAGCTCACGCTGTAGGTATCTCAGTTCGGTGTAGGTCGTTCGCTCCAAGCTGGGCTGTGTGCACGAA
CCCCCCGTTCAGCCCGACCGCTGCGCCTTATCCGGTAACTATCGTCTTGAGTCCAACCCGGTAAGACACG
ACTTATCGCCACTGGCAGCAGCCACTGGTAACAGGATTAGCAGAGCGAGGTATGTAGGCGGTGCTACAGA
GTTCTTGAAGTGGTGGCCTAACTACGGCTACACTAGAAGAACAGTATTTGGTATCTGCGCTCTGCTGAAG
CCAGTTACCTTCGGAAAAAGAGTTGGTAGCTCTTGATCCGGCAAACAAACCACCGCTGGTAGCGGTTTTT
TTGTTTGCAAGCAGCAGATTACGCGCAGAAAAAAAGGATCTCAAGAAGATCCTTTGATCTTTTCTACGGG
GTCTGACGCTCAGTGGAACGAAAACTCACGTTAAGGGATTTTGGTCATGAGATTATCAAAAAGGATCTTC
ACCTAGATCCTTTTAAATTAAAAATGAAGTTTTAAATCAATCTAAAGTATATATGAGTAAACTTGGTCTG
ACAGTTACCAATGCTTAATCAGTGAGGCACCTATCTCAGCGATCTGTCTATTTCGTTCATCCATAGTTGC
CTGACTCCCCGTCGTGTAGATAACTACGATACGGGAGGGCTTACCATCTGGCCCCAGTGCTGCAATGATA
CCGCGAGACCCACGCTCACCGGCTCCAGATTTATCAGCAATAAACCAGCCAGCCGGAAGGGCCGAGCGCA
GAAGTGGTCCTGCAACTTTATCCGCCTCCATCCAGTCTATTAATTGTTGCCGGGAAGCTAGAGTAAGTAG
TTCGCCAGTTAATAGTTTGCGCAACGTTGTTGCCATTGCTACAGGCATCGTGGTGTCACGCTCGTCGTTT
GGTATGGCTTCATTCAGCTCCGGTTCCCAACGATCAAGGCGAGTTACATGATCCCCCATGTTGTGCAAAA
AAGCGGTTAGCTCCTTCGGTCCTCCGATCGTTGTCAGAAGTAAGTTGGCCGCAGTGTTATCACTCATGGT
TATGGCAGCACTGCATAATTCTCTTACTGTCATGCCATCCGTAAGATGCTTTTCTGTGACTGGTGAGTAC
TCAACCAAGTCATTCTGAGAATAGTGTATGCGGCGACCGAGTTGCTCTTGCCCGGCGTCAATACGGGATA
ATACCGCGCCACATAGCAGAACTTTAAAAGTGCTCATCATTGGAAAACGTTCTTCGGGGCGAAAACTCTC
AAGGATCTTACCGCTGTTGAGATCCAGTTCGATGTAACCCACTCGTGCACCCAACTGATCTTCAGCATCT
TTTACTTTCACCAGCGTTTCTGGGTGAGCAAAAACAGGAAGGCAAAATGCCGCAAAAAAGGGAATAAGGG
CGACACGGAAATGTTGAATACTCATACTCTTCCTTTTTCAATATTATTGAAGCATTTATCAGGGTTATTG
TCTCATGAGCGGATACATATTTGAATGTATTTAGAAAAATAAACAAATAGGGGTTCCGCGCACATTTCCC
CGAAAAGTGCCACCTGACGTC
