Features (pLannotate 1.2.2; 20 found; start..end, strand, type, name):
    119..448     +  promoter       SV40 promoter: SV40 enhancer and early promoter
    515..1306    +  CDS            neo: KKA2_KLEPN - Also known as kan, nptII. Experimental evidence at protein level: Swiss-Prot protein existence level 1. Resistance to kanamycin, neomycin, paromomycin, ribostamycin, butirosin and gentamicin B. From Klebsiella pneumoniae.
   1330..1488    +  CDS            ble (fragment): BLE_KLEPN - Experimental evidence at protein level: Swiss-Prot protein existence level 1. Binding protein with a strong affinity to the bleomycin family of antibiotics. Binds to CL990; an antimitotic-antibiotic compound. From Klebsiella pneumoniae.
   1483..1604    +  polyA_signal   SV40 poly(A) signal: SV40 polyadenylation signal
   1677..1693    -  protein_bind   lac operator: The lac repressor binds to the lac operator to inhibit transcription in E. coli. This inhibition can be relieved by adding lactose or isopropyl-β-D-thiogalactopyranoside (IPTG). lac repressor encoded by lacI
   1701..1731    -  promoter       lac promoter: promoter for the E. coli lac operon
   1746..1767    -  protein_bind   CAP binding site: CAP binding activates transcription in the presence of cAMP. E. coli catabolite activator protein
   1780..1872    -  CDS            lacI (fragment): lac repressor; lacI; The lac repressor binds to the lac operator to inhibit transcription in E. coli. This inhibition can be relieved by adding lactose or isopropyl-β-D-thiogalactopyranoside (IPTG).
   2055..2643    -  rep_origin     ori: high-copy-number ColE1/pMB1/pBR322/pUC origin of replication
   2814..3674    -  CDS            AmpR: β-lactamase; bla; confers resistance to ampicillin, carbenicillin, and related antibiotics
   3675..3779    -  promoter       AmpR promoter: bla
   3838..3890    -  misc_feature   bom (fragment): basis of mobility region from pBR322
   4045..4424    +  enhancer       CMV enhancer: human cytomegalovirus immediate early enhancer
   4425..4628    +  promoter       CMV promoter: human cytomegalovirus (CMV) immediate early promoter
   4624..4657    +  LTR            5' LTR (truncated) (fragment): truncated 5' long terminal repeat (LTR) from HIV-1
   4673..4691    +  promoter       T7 promoter: promoter for bacteriophage T7 RNA polymerase
   8033..9202    +  CDS            Adarb1 (fragment): RED1_RAT - Also known as Red1. Experimental evidence at protein level: Swiss-Prot protein existence level 1. Catalyzes the hydrolytic deamination of adenosine to inosine in double-stranded RNA (dsRNA) referred to as A-to-I RNA editing. This may affect gene expression and function in a number of ways that include mRNA translation by changing codons and hence the amino acid sequence of proteins; pre-mRNA splicing by altering splice site recognition sequences; RNA stability by changing sequences involved in nuclease recognition; genetic stability in the case of RNA virus genomes by changing seque
   9256..9480    +  polyA_signal   bGH poly(A) signal: bovine growth hormone polyadenylation signal
   9484..9505    +  promoter       SV40 promoter (fragment): SV40 enhancer and early promoter
   9526..105     +  rep_origin     f1 ori (across the origin) (sequence partly withheld): f1 bacteriophage origin of replication; arrow indicates direction of (+) strand synthesis
>Addgene plasmid #103849 | pC0039-CMV-dPspCas13b-GS-ADAR2DD(E488Q) | addgene full sequence | sequence record 199152 | Addgene NGS Result
[6 nt withheld, positions 1-6]
ACCCTATCTCGGTCTATTCTTTTGATTTATAAGGGATTTTGCCGATTTCGGCCTATTGGTTAAAAAATGA
GCTGATTTAACAAAAATTTAACGCGAATTAATTCTGTGGAATGTGTGTCAGTTAGGGTGTGGAAAGTCCC
CAGGCTCCCCAGCAGGCAGAAGTATGCAAAGCATGCATCTCAATTAGTCAGCAACCAGGTGTGGAAAGTC
CCCAGGCTCCCCAGCAGGCAGAAGTATGCAAAGCATGCATCTCAATTAGTCAGCAACCATAGTCCCGCCC
CTAACTCCGCCCATCCCGCCCCTAACTCCGCCCAGTTCCGCCCATTCTCCGCCCCATGGCTGACTAATTT
TTTTTATTTATGCAGAGGCCGAGGCCGCCTCTGCCTCTGAGCTATTCCAGAAGTAGTGAGGAGGCTTTTT
TGGAGGCCTAGGCTTTTGCAAAAAGCTCCCGGGAGCTTGTATATCCATTTTCGGATCTGATCAAGAGACA
GGATGAGGATCGTTTCGCATGATTGAACAAGATGGATTGCACGCAGGTTCTCCGGCCGCTTGGGTGGAGA
GGCTATTCGGCTATGACTGGGCACAACAGACAATCGGCTGCTCTGATGCCGCCGTGTTCCGGCTGTCAGC
GCAGGGGCGCCCGGTTCTTTTTGTCAAGACCGACCTGTCCGGTGCCCTGAATGAACTGCAGGACGAGGCA
GCGCGGCTATCGTGGCTGGCCACGACGGGCGTTCCTTGCGCAGCTGTGCTCGACGTTGTCACTGAAGCGG
GAAGGGACTGGCTGCTATTGGGCGAAGTGCCGGGGCAGGATCTCCTGTCATCTCACCTTGCTCCTGCCGA
GAAAGTATCCATCATGGCTGATGCAATGCGGCGGCTGCATACGCTTGATCCGGCTACCTGCCCATTCGAC
CACCAAGCGAAACATCGCATCGAGCGAGCACGTACTCGGATGGAAGCCGGTCTTGTCGATCAGGATGATC
TGGACGAAGAGCATCAGGGGCTCGCGCCAGCCGAACTGTTCGCCAGGCTCAAGGCGCGCATGCCCGACGG
CGAGGATCTCGTCGTGACCCATGGCGATGCCTGCTTGCCGAATATCATGGTGGAAAATGGCCGCTTTTCT
GGATTCATCGACTGTGGCCGGCTGGGTGTGGCGGACCGCTATCAGGACATAGCGTTGGCTACCCGTGATA
TTGCTGAAGAGCTTGGCGGCGAATGGGCTGACCGCTTCCTCGTGCTTTACGGTATCGCCGCTCCCGATTC
GCAGCGCATCGCCTTCTATCGCCTTCTTGACGAGTTCTTCTGAGCGGGACTCTGGGGTTCGAAATGACCG
ACCAAGCGACGCCCAACCTGCCATCACGAGATTTCGATTCCACCGCCGCCTTCTATGAAAGGTTGGGCTT
CGGAATCGTTTTCCGGGACGCCGGCTGGATGATCCTCCAGCGCGGGGATCTCATGCTGGAGTTCTTCGCC
CACCCCAACTTGTTTATTGCAGCTTATAATGGTTACAAATAAAGCAATAGCATCACAAATTTCACAAATA
AAGCATTTTTTTCACTGCATTCTAGTTGTGGTTTGTCCAAACTCATCAATGTATCTTATCATGTCTGTAT
ACCGTCGACCTCTAGCTAGAGCTTGGCGTAATCATGGTCATAGCTGTTTCCTGTGTGAAATTGTTATCCG
CTCACAATTCCACACAACATACGAGCCGGAAGCATAAAGTGTAAAGCCTGGGGTGCCTAATGAGTGAGCT
AACTCACATTAATTGCGTTGCGCTCACTGCCCGCTTTCCAGTCGGGAAACCTGTCGTGCCAGCTGCATTA
ATGAATCGGCCAACGCGCGGGGAGAGGCGGTTTGCGTATTGGGCGCTCTTCCGCTTCCTCGCTCACTGAC
TCGCTGCGCTCGGTCGTTCGGCTGCGGCGAGCGGTATCAGCTCACTCAAAGGCGGTAATACGGTTATCCA
CAGAATCAGGGGATAACGCAGGAAAGAACATGTGAGCAAAAGGCCAGCAAAAGGCCAGGAACCGTAAAAA
GGCCGCGTTGCTGGCGTTTTTCCATAGGCTCCGCCCCCCTGACGAGCATCACAAAAATCGACGCTCAAGT
CAGAGGTGGCGAAACCCGACAGGACTATAAAGATACCAGGCGTTTCCCCCTGGAAGCTCCCTCGTGCGCT
CTCCTGTTCCGACCCTGCCGCTTACCGGATACCTGTCCGCCTTTCTCCCTTCGGGAAGCGTGGCGCTTTC
TCATAGCTCACGCTGTAGGTATCTCAGTTCGGTGTAGGTCGTTCGCTCCAAGCTGGGCTGTGTGCACGAA
CCCCCCGTTCAGCCCGACCGCTGCGCCTTATCCGGTAACTATCGTCTTGAGTCCAACCCGGTAAGACACG
ACTTATCGCCACTGGCAGCAGCCACTGGTAACAGGATTAGCAGAGCGAGGTATGTAGGCGGTGCTACAGA
GTTCTTGAAGTGGTGGCCTAACTACGGCTACACTAGAAGAACAGTATTTGGTATCTGCGCTCTGCTGAAG
CCAGTTACCTTCGGAAAAAGAGTTGGTAGCTCTTGATCCGGCAAACAAACCACCGCTGGTAGCGGTGGTT
TTTTTGTTTGCAAGCAGCAGATTACGCGCAGAAAAAAAGGATCTCAAGAAGATCCTTTGATCTTTTCTAC
GGGGTCTGACGCTCAGTGGAACGAAAACTCACGTTAAGGGATTTTGGTCATGAGATTATCAAAAAGGATC
TTCACCTAGATCCTTTTAAATTAAAAATGAAGTTTTAAATCAATCTAAAGTATATATGAGTAAACTTGGT
CTGACAGTTACCAATGCTTAATCAGTGAGGCACCTATCTCAGCGATCTGTCTATTTCGTTCATCCATAGT
TGCCTGACTCCCCGTCGTGTAGATAACTACGATACGGGAGGGCTTACCATCTGGCCCCAGTGCTGCAATG
ATACCGCGAGACCCACGCTCACCGGCTCCAGATTTATCAGCAATAAACCAGCCAGCCGGAAGGGCCGAGC
GCAGAAGTGGTCCTGCAACTTTATCCGCCTCCATCCAGTCTATTAATTGTTGCCGGGAAGCTAGAGTAAG
TAGTTCGCCAGTTAATAGTTTGCGCAACGTTGTTGCCATTGCTACAGGCATCGTGGTGTCACGCTCGTCG
TTTGGTATGGCTTCATTCAGCTCCGGTTCCCAACGATCAAGGCGAGTTACATGATCCCCCATGTTGTGCA
AAAAAGCGGTTAGCTCCTTCGGTCCTCCGATCGTTGTCAGAAGTAAGTTGGCCGCAGTGTTATCACTCAT
GGTTATGGCAGCACTGCATAATTCTCTTACTGTCATGCCATCCGTAAGATGCTTTTCTGTGACTGGTGAG
TACTCAACCAAGTCATTCTGAGAATAGTGTATGCGGCGACCGAGTTGCTCTTGCCCGGCGTCAATACGGG
ATAATACCGCGCCACATAGCAGAACTTTAAAAGTGCTCATCATTGGAAAACGTTCTTCGGGGCGAAAACT
CTCAAGGATCTTACCGCTGTTGAGATCCAGTTCGATGTAACCCACTCGTGCACCCAACTGATCTTCAGCA
TCTTTTACTTTCACCAGCGTTTCTGGGTGAGCAAAAACAGGAAGGCAAAATGCCGCAAAAAAGGGAATAA
GGGCGACACGGAAATGTTGAATACTCATACTCTTCCTTTTTCAATATTATTGAAGCATTTATCAGGGTTA
TTGTCTCATGAGCGGATACATATTTGAATGTATTTAGAAAAATAAACAAATAGGGGTTCCGCGCACATTT
CCCCGAAAAGTGCCACCTGACGTCGACGGATCGGGAGATCTCCCGATCCCCTATGGTGCACTCTCAGTAC
AATCTGCTCTGATGCCGCATAGTTAAGCCAGTATCTGCTCCCTGCTTGTGTGTTGGAGGTCGCTGAGTAG
TGCGCGAGCAAAATTTAAGCTACAACAAGGCAAGGCTTGACCGACAATTGCATGAAGAATCTGCTTAGGG
TTAGGCGTTTTGCGCTGCTTCGCGATGTACGGGCCAGATATACGCGTTGACATTGATTATTGACTAGTTA
TTAATAGTAATCAATTACGGGGTCATTAGTTCATAGCCCATATATGGAGTTCCGCGTTACATAACTTACG
GTAAATGGCCCGCCTGGCTGACCGCCCAACGACCCCCGCCCATTGACGTCAATAATGACGTATGTTCCCA
TAGTAACGCCAATAGGGACTTTCCATTGACGTCAATGGGTGGAGTATTTACGGTAAACTGCCCACTTGGC
AGTACATCAAGTGTATCATATGCCAAGTACGCCCCCTATTGACGTCAATGACGGTAAATGGCCCGCCTGG
CATTATGCCCAGTACATGACCTTATGGGACTTTCCTACTTGGCAGTACATCTACGTATTAGTCATCGCTA
TTACCATGGTGATGCGGTTTTGGCAGTACATCAATGGGCGTGGATAGCGGTTTGACTCACGGGGATTTCC
AAGTCTCCACCCCATTGACGTCAATGGGAGTTTGTTTTGGCACCAAAATCAACGGGACTTTCCAAAATGT
CGTAACAACTCCGCCCCATTGACGCAAATGGGCGGTAGGCGTGTACGGTGGGAGGTCTATATAAGCAGAG
CTCTCTGGCTAACTAGAGAACCCACTGCTTACTGGCTTATCGAAATTAATACGACTCACTATAGGGAGAC
CCAAGCTGGCTAGCGTTTAAACTTAAGCTTGCCACCATGAACATCCCCGCTCTGGTGGAAAACCAGAAGA
AGTACTTTGGCACCTACAGCGTGATGGCCATGCTGAACGCTCAGACCGTGCTGGACCACATCCAGAAGGT
GGCCGATATTGAGGGCGAGCAGAACGAGAACAACGAGAATCTGTGGTTTCACCCCGTGATGAGCCACCTG
TACAACGCCAAGAACGGCTACGACAAGCAGCCCGAGAAAACCATGTTCATCATCGAGCGGCTGCAGAGCT
ACTTCCCATTCCTGAAGATCATGGCCGAGAACCAGAGAGAGTACAGCAACGGCAAGTACAAGCAGAACCG
CGTGGAAGTGAACAGCAACGACATCTTCGAGGTGCTGAAGCGCGCCTTCGGCGTGCTGAAGATGTACAGG
GACCTGACCAACGCATACAAGACCTACGAGGAAAAGCTGAACGACGGCTGCGAGTTCCTGACCAGCACAG
AGCAACCTCTGAGCGGCATGATCAACAACTACTACACAGTGGCCCTGCGGAACATGAACGAGAGATACGG
CTACAAGACAGAGGACCTGGCCTTCATCCAGGACAAGCGGTTCAAGTTCGTGAAGGACGCCTACGGCAAG
AAAAAGTCCCAAGTGAATACCGGATTCTTCCTGAGCCTGCAGGACTACAACGGCGACACACAGAAGAAGC
TGCACCTGAGCGGAGTGGGAATCGCCCTGCTGATCTGCCTGTTCCTGGACAAGCAGTACATCAACATCTT
TCTGAGCAGGCTGCCCATCTTCTCCAGCTACAATGCCCAGAGCGAGGAACGGCGGATCATCATCAGATCC
TTCGGCATCAACAGCATCAAGCTGCCCAAGGACCGGATCCACAGCGAGAAGTCCAACAAGAGCGTGGCCA
TGGATATGCTCAACGAAGTGAAGCGGTGCCCCGACGAGCTGTTCACAACACTGTCTGCCGAGAAGCAGTC
CCGGTTCAGAATCATCAGCGACGACCACAATGAAGTGCTGATGAAGCGGAGCAGCGACAGATTCGTGCCT
CTGCTGCTGCAGTATATCGATTACGGCAAGCTGTTCGACCACATCAGGTTCCACGTGAACATGGGCAAGC
TGAGATACCTGCTGAAGGCCGACAAGACCTGCATCGACGGCCAGACCAGAGTCAGAGTGATCGAGCAGCC
CCTGAACGGCTTCGGCAGACTGGAAGAGGCCGAGACAATGCGGAAGCAAGAGAACGGCACCTTCGGCAAC
AGCGGCATCCGGATCAGAGACTTCGAGAACATGAAGCGGGACGACGCCAATCCTGCCAACTATCCCTACA
TCGTGGACACCTACACACACTACATCCTGGAAAACAACAAGGTCGAGATGTTTATCAACGACAAAGAGGA
CAGCGCCCCACTGCTGCCCGTGATCGAGGATGATAGATACGTGGTCAAGACAATCCCCAGCTGCCGGATG
AGCACCCTGGAAATTCCAGCCATGGCCTTCCACATGTTTCTGTTCGGCAGCAAGAAAACCGAGAAGCTGA
TCGTGGACGTGCACAACCGGTACAAGAGACTGTTCCAGGCCATGCAGAAAGAAGAAGTGACCGCCGAGAA
TATCGCCAGCTTCGGAATCGCCGAGAGCGACCTGCCTCAGAAGATCCTGGATCTGATCAGCGGCAATGCC
CACGGCAAGGATGTGGACGCCTTCATCAGACTGACCGTGGACGACATGCTGACCGACACCGAGCGGAGAA
TCAAGAGATTCAAGGACGACCGGAAGTCCATTCGGAGCGCCGACAACAAGATGGGAAAGAGAGGCTTCAA
GCAGATCTCCACAGGCAAGCTGGCCGACTTCCTGGCCAAGGACATCGTGCTGTTTCAGCCCAGCGTGAAC
GATGGCGAGAACAAGATCACCGGCCTGAACTACCGGATCATGCAGAGCGCCATTGCCGTGTACGATAGCG
GCGACGATTACGAGGCCAAGCAGCAGTTCAAGCTGATGTTCGAGAAGGCCCGGCTGATCGGCAAGGGCAC
AACAGAGCCTCATCCATTTCTGTACAAGGTGTTCGCCCGCAGCATCCCCGCCAATGCCGTCGAGTTCTAC
GAGCGCTACCTGATCGAGCGGAAGTTCTACCTGACCGGCCTGTCCAACGAGATCAAGAAAGGCAACAGAG
TGGATGTGCCCTTCATCCGGCGGGACCAGAACAAGTGGAAAACACCCGCCATGAAGACCCTGGGCAGAAT
CTACAGCGAGGATCTGCCCGTGGAACTGCCCAGACAGATGTTCGACAATGAGATCAAGTCCCACCTGAAG
TCCCTGCCACAGATGGAAGGCATCGACTTCAACAATGCCAACGTGACCTATCTGATCGCCGAGTACATGA
AGAGAGTGCTGGACGACGACTTCCAGACCTTCTACCAGTGGAACCGCAACTACCGGTACATGGACATGCT
TAAGGGCGAGTACGACAGAAAGGGCTCCCTGCAGCACTGCTTCACCAGCGTGGAAGAGAGAGAAGGCCTC
TGGAAAGAGCGGGCCTCCAGAACAGAGCGGTACAGAAAGCAGGCCAGCAACAAGATCCGCAGCAACCGGC
AGATGAGAAACGCCAGCAGCGAAGAGATCGAGACAATCCTGGATAAGCGGCTGAGCAACAGCCGGAACGA
GTACCAGAAAAGCGAGAAAGTGATCCGGCGCTACAGAGTGCAGGATGCCCTGCTGTTTCTGCTGGCCAAA
AAGACCCTGACCGAACTGGCCGATTTCGACGGCGAGAGGTTCAAACTGAAAGAAATCATGCCCGACGCCG
AGAAGGGAATCCTGAGCGAGATCATGCCCATGAGCTTCACCTTCGAGAAAGGCGGCAAGAAGTACACCAT
CACCAGCGAGGGCATGAAGCTGAAGAACTACGGCGACTTCTTTGTGCTGGCTAGCGACAAGAGGATCGGC
AACCTGCTGGAACTCGTGGGCAGCGACATCGTGTCCAAAGAGGATATCATGGAAGAGTTCAACAAATACG
ACCAGTGCAGGCCCGAGATCAGCTCCATCGTGTTCAACCTGGAAAAGTGGGCCTTCGACACATACCCCGA
GCTGTCTGCCAGAGTGGACCGGGAAGAGAAGGTGGACTTCAAGAGCATCCTGAAAATCCTGCTGAACAAC
AAGAACATCAACAAAGAGCAGAGCGACATCCTGCGGAAGATCCGGAACGCCTTCGATGCAAACAATTACC
CCGACAAAGGCGTGGTGGAAATCAAGGCCCTGCCTGAGATCGCCATGAGCATCAAGAAGGCCTTTGGGGA
GTACGCCATCATGAAGGGAAGCCTGCAGCTGCCTCCACTTGAAAGACTGACACTGGGATCCCAGCTGCAT
TTACCGCAGGTTTTAGCTGACGCTGTCTCACGCCTGGTCCTGGGTAAGTTTGGTGACCTGACCGACAACT
TCTCCTCCCCTCACGCTCGCAGAAAAGTGCTGGCTGGAGTCGTCATGACAACAGGCACAGATGTTAAAGA
TGCCAAGGTGATAAGTGTTTCTACAGGAACAAAATGTATTAATGGTGAATACATGAGTGATCGTGGCCTT
GCATTAAATGACTGCCATGCAGAAATAATATCTCGGAGATCCTTGCTCAGATTTCTTTATACACAACTTG
AGCTTTACTTAAATAACAAAGATGATCAAAAAAGATCCATCTTTCAGAAATCAGAGCGAGGGGGGTTTAG
GCTGAAGGAGAATGTCCAGTTTCATCTGTACATCAGCACCTCTCCCTGTGGAGATGCCAGAATCTTCTCA
CCACATGAGCCAATCCTGGAAGAACCAGCAGATAGACACCCAAATCGTAAAGCAAGAGGACAGCTACGGA
CCAAAATAGAGTCTGGTCAGGGGACGATTCCAGTGCGCTCCAATGCGAGCATCCAAACGTGGGACGGGGT
GCTGCAAGGGGAGCGGCTGCTCACCATGTCCTGCAGTGACAAGATTGCACGCTGGAACGTGGTGGGCATC
CAGGGATCACTGCTCAGCATTTTCGTGGAGCCCATTTACTTCTCGAGCATCATCCTGGGCAGCCTTTACC
ACGGGGACCACCTTTCCAGGGCCATGTACCAGCGGATCTCCAACATAGAGGACCTGCCACCTCTCTACAC
CCTCAACAAGCCTTTGCTCAGTGGCATCAGCAATGCAGAAGCACGGCAGCCAGGGAAGGCCCCCAACTTC
AGTGTCAACTGGACGGTAGGCGACTCCGCTATTGAGGTCATCAACGCCACGACTGGGAAGGATGAGCTGG
GCCGCGCGTCCCGCCTGTGTAAGCACGCGTTGTACTGTCGCTGGATGCGTGTGCACGGCAAGGTTCCCTC
CCACTTACTACGCTCCAAGATTACCAAGCCCAACGTGTACCATGAGTCCAAGCTGGCGGCAAAGGAGTAC
CAGGCCGCCAAGGCGCGTCTGTTCACAGCCTTCATCAAGGCGGGGCTGGGGGCCTGGGTGGAGAAGCCCA
CCGAGCAGGACCAGTTCTCACTCACGTAAGCGGCCGCTCGAGTCTAGAGGGCCCGTTTAAACCCGCTGAT
CAGCCTCGACTGTGCCTTCTAGTTGCCAGCCATCTGTTGTTTGCCCCTCCCCCGTGCCTTCCTTGACCCT
GGAAGGTGCCACTCCCACTGTCCTTTCCTAATAAAATGAGGAAATTGCATCGCATTGTCTGAGTAGGTGT
CATTCTATTCTGGGGGGTGGGGTGGGGCAGGACAGCAAGGGGGAGGATTGGGAAGACAATAGCAGGCATG
CTGGGGATGCGGTGGGCTCTATGGCTTCTGAGGCGGAAAGAACCAGCTGGGGCTCTAGGGGGTATCCCC
[124 nt withheld, positions 9526-9649]
C
[91 nt withheld, positions 9651-9741]
A
[49 nt withheld, positions 9743-9791]
CCTTTGACGTTGGAGTCCACGTTCTTT
[31 nt withheld, positions 9819-9849]
